>Addgene plasmid #105531 | pAAV.CMV.LacZ.bGH | depositor full sequence | sequence record 201053 | pAAV.CMV.LacZ.bGH sequence 7142 bps
CTGCGCGCTCGCTCGCTCACTGAGGCCGCCCGGGCAAAGCCCGGGCGTCGGGCGACCTTTGGTCGCCCGG
CCTCAGTGAGCGAGCGAGCGCGCAGAGAGGGAGTGGCCAACTCCATCACTAGGGGTTCCTTGTAGTTAAT
GATTAACCCGCCATGCTACTTATCTACGTAGCCATGCTCTAGGAAGATCGGAATTCGCCCTTAAGCTAGC
TAGTTATTAATAGTAATCAATTACGGGGTCATTAGTTCATAGCCCATATATGGAGTTCCGCGTTACATAA
CTTACGGTAAATGGCCCGCCTGGCTGACCGCCCAACGACCCCCGCCCATTGACGTCAATAATGACGTATG
TTCCCATAGTAACGCCAATAGGGACTTTCCATTGACGTCAATGGGTGGAGTATTTACGGTAAACTGCCCA
CTTGGCAGTACATCAAGTGTATCATATGCCAAGTACGCCCCCTATTGACGTCAATGACGGTAAATGGCCC
GCCTGGCATTATGCCCAGTACATGACCTTATGGGACTTTCCTACTTGGCAGTACATCTACGTATTAGTCA
TCGCTATTACCATGGTGATGCGGTTTTGGCAGTACATCAATGGGCGTGGATAGCGGTTTGACTCACGGGG
ATTTCCAAGTCTCCACCCCATTGACGTCAATGGGAGTTTGTTTTGGCACCAAAATCAACGGGACTTTCCA
AAATGTCGTAACAACTCCGCCCCATTGACGCAAATGGGCGGTAGGCGTGTACGGTGGGAGGTCTATATAA
GCAGAGCTGGTTTAGTGAACCGTCAGATCCTGCAGATAAGCGGCCGCCATGACCATGATTACGGATTCAC
TGGCCGTCGTTTTACAACGTCGTGACTGGGAAAACCCTGGCGTTACCCAACTTAATCGCCTTGCAGCACA
TCCCCCTTTCGCCAGCTGGCGTAATAGCGAAGAGGCCCGCACCGATCGCCCTTCCCAACAGTTGCGCAGC
CTGAATGGCGAATGGCGCTTTGCCTGGTTTCCGGCACCAGAAGCGGTGCCGGAAAGCTGGCTGGAGTGCG
ATCTTCCTGAGGCCGATACTGTCGTCGTCCCCTCAAACTGGCAGATGCACGGTTACGATGCGCCCATCTA
CACCAACGTGACCTATCCCATTACGGTCAATCCGCCGTTTGTTCCCACGGAGAATCCGACGGGTTGTTAC
TCGCTCACATTTAATGTTGATGAAAGCTGGCTACAGGAAGGCCAGACGCGAATTATTTTTGATGGCGTTA
ACTCGGCGTTTCATCTGTGGTGCAACGGGCGCTGGGTCGGTTACGGCCAGGACAGTCGTTTGCCGTCTGA
ATTTGACCTGAGCGCATTTTTACGCGCCGGAGAAAACCGCCTCGCGGTGATGGTGCTGCGCTGGAGTGAC
GGCAGTTATCTGGAAGATCAGGATATGTGGCGGATGAGCGGCATTTTCCGTGACGTCTCGTTGCTGCATA
AACCGACTACACAAATCAGCGATTTCCATGTTGCCACTCGCTTTAATGATGATTTCAGCCGCGCTGTACT
GGAGGCTGAAGTTCAGATGTGCGGCGAGTTGCGTGACTACCTACGGGTAACAGTTTCTTTATGGCAGGGT
GAAACGCAGGTCGCCAGCGGCACCGCGCCTTTCGGCGGTGAAATTATCGATGAGCGTGGTGGTTATGCCG
ATCGCGTCACACTACGTCTGAACGTCGAAAACCCGAAACTGTGGAGCGCCGAAATCCCGAATCTCTATCG
TGCGGTGGTTGAACTGCACACCGCCGACGGCACGCTGATTGAAGCAGAAGCCTGCGATGTCGGTTTCCGC
GAGGTGCGGATTGAAAATGGTCTGCTGCTGCTGAACGGCAAGCCGTTGCTGATTCGAGGCGTTAACCGTC
ACGAGCATCATCCTCTGCATGGTCAGGTCATGGATGAGCAGACGATGGTGCAGGATATCCTGCTGATGAA
GCAGAACAACTTTAACGCCGTGCGCTGTTCGCATTATCCGAACCATCCGCTGTGGTACACGCTGTGCGAC
CGCTACGGCCTGTATGTGGTGGATGAAGCCAATATTGAAACCCACGGCATGGTGCCAATGAATCGTCTGA
CCGATGATCCGCGCTGGCTACCGGCGATGAGCGAACGCGTAACGCGAATGGTGCAGCGCGATCGTAATCA
CCCGAGTGTGATCATCTGGTCGCTGGGGAATGAATCAGGCCACGGCGCTAATCACGACGCGCTGTATCGC
TGGATCAAATCTGTCGATCCTTCCCGCCCGGTGCAGTATGAAGGCGGCGGAGCCGACACCACGGCCACCG
ATATTATTTGCCCGATGTACGCGCGCGTGGATGAAGACCAGCCCTTCCCGGCTGTGCCGAAATGGTCCAT
CAAAAAATGGCTTTCGCTACCTGGAGAGACGCGCCCGCTGATCCTTTGCGAATACGCCCACGCGATGGGT
AACAGTCTTGGCGGTTTCGCTAAATACTGGCAGGCGTTTCGTCAGTATCCCCGTTTACAGGGCGGCTTCG
TCTGGGACTGGGTGGATCAGTCGCTGATTAAATATGATGAAAACGGCAACCCGTGGTCGGCTTACGGCGG
TGATTTTGGCGATACGCCGAACGATCGCCAGTTCTGTATGAACGGTCTGGTCTTTGCCGACCGCACGCCG
CATCCAGCGCTGACGGAAGCAAAACACCAGCAGCAGTTTTTCCAGTTCCGTTTATCCGGGCAAACCATCG
AAGTGACCAGCGAATACCTGTTCCGTCATAGCGATAACGAGCTCCTGCACTGGATGGTGGCGCTGGATGG
TAAGCCGCTGGCAAGCGGTGAAGTGCCTCTGGATGTCGCTCCACAAGGTAAACAGTTGATTGAACTGCCT
GAACTACCGCAGCCGGAGAGCGCCGGGCAACTCTGGCTCACAGTACGCGTAGTGCAACCGAACGCGACCG
CATGGTCAGAAGCCGGGCACATCAGCGCCTGGCAGCAGTGGCGTCTGGCGGAAAACCTCAGTGTGACGCT
CCCCGCCGCGTCCCACGCCATCCCGCATCTGACCACCAGCGAAATGGATTTTTGCATCGAGCTGGGTAAT
AAGCGTTGGCAATTTAACCGCCAGTCAGGCTTTCTTTCACAGATGTGGATTGGCGATAAAAAACAACTGC
TGACGCCGCTGCGCGATCAGTTCACCCGTGCACCGCTGGATAACGACATTGGCGTAAGTGAAGCGACCCG
CATTGACCCTAACGCCTGGGTCGAACGCTGGAAGGCGGCGGGCCATTACCAGGCCGAAGCAGCGTTGTTG
CAGTGCACGGCAGATACACTTGCTGATGCGGTGCTGATTACGACCGCTCACGCGTGGCAGCATCAGGGGA
AAACCTTATTTATCAGCCGGAAAACCTACCGGATTGATGGTAGTGGTCAAATGGCGATTACCGTTGATGT
TGAAGTGGCGAGCGATACACCGCATCCGGCGCGGATTGGCCTGAACTGCCAGCTGGCGCAGGTAGCAGAG
CGGGTAAACTGGCTCGGATTAGGGCCGCAAGAAAACTATCCCGACCGCCTTACTGCCGCCTGTTTTGACC
GCTGGGATCTGCCATTGTCAGACATGTATACCCCGTACGTCTTCCCGAGCGAAAACGGTCTGCGCTGCGG
GACGCGCGAATTGAATTATGGCCCACACCAGTGGCGCGGCGACTTCCAGTTCAACATCAGCCGCTACAGT
CAACAGCAACTGATGGAAACCAGCCATCGCCATCTGCTGCACGCGGAAGAAGGCACATGGCTGAATATCG
ACGGTTTCCATATGGGGATTGGTGGCGACGACTCCTGGAGCCCGTCAGTATCGGCGGAATTCCAGCTGAG
CGCCGGTCGCTACCATTACCAGTTGGTCTGGTGTCAAAAATAAGGATCTGCCTCGACTGTGCCTTCTAGT
TGCCAGCCATCTGTTGTTTGCCCCTCCCCCGTGCCTTCCTTGACCCTGGAAGGTGCCACTCCCACTGTCC
TTTCCTAATAAAATGAGGAAATTGCATCGCATTGTCTGAGTAGGTGTCATTCTATTCTGGGGGGTGGGGT
GGGGCAGGACAGCAAGGGGGAGGATTGGGAAGACAATAGCAGGCATGCTGGGGACTCGAGTTAAGGGCGA
ATTCCCGATAAGGATCTTCCTAGAGCATGGCTACGTAGATAAGTAGCATGGCGGGTTAATCATTAACTAC
AAGGAACCCCTAGTGATGGAGTTGGCCACTCCCTCTCTGCGCGCTCGCTCGCTCACTGAGGCCGGGCGAC
CAAAGGTCGCCCGACGCCCGGGCTTTGCCCGGGCGGCCTCAGTGAGCGAGCGAGCGCGCAGCCTTAATTA
ACCTAATTCACTGGCCGTCGTTTTACAACGTCGTGACTGGGAAAACCCTGGCGTTACCCAACTTAATCGC
CTTGCAGCACATCCCCCTTTCGCCAGCTGGCGTAATAGCGAAGAGGCCCGCACCGATCGCCCTTCCCAAC
AGTTGCGCAGCCTGAATGGCGAATGGG
[124 nt withheld, positions 4508-4631]
C
[91 nt withheld, positions 4633-4723]
AGGGTGATGGTTCACGTAGTGGGCCATCGCCCCGATAGACGGTTTTTCGCCCTTTGACGCTGGAGTTCAC
GTTCCTC
[37 nt withheld, positions 4801-4837]
ACCCTATCTCGGTCTATTCTTTTGATTTATAAGGGATTTTTCCGATTTCGGCCTATTGGTTAAAAAATGA
GCTGATTTAACAAAAATTTAACGCGAATTTTAACAAAATATTAACGTTTATAATTTCAGGTGGCATCTTT
CGGGGAAATGTGCGCGGAACCCCTATTTGTTTATTTTTCTAAATACATTCAAATATGTATCCGCTCATGA
GACAATAACCCTGATAAATGCTTCAATAATATTGAAAAAGGAAGAGTATGAGTATTCAACATTTCCGTGT
CGCCCTTATTCCCTTTTTTGCGGCATTTTGCCTTCCTGTTTTTGCTCACCCAGAAACGCTGGTGAAAGTA
AAAGATGCTGAAGATCAGTTGGGTGCACGAGTGGGTTACATCGAACTGGATCTCAATAGTGGTAAGATCC
TTGAGAGTTTTCGCCCCGAAGAACGTTTTCCAATGATGAGCACTTTTAAAGTTCTGCTATGTGGCGCGGT
ATTATCCCGTATTGACGCCGGGCAAGAGCAACTCGGTCGCCGCATACACTATTCTCAGAATGACTTGGTT
GAGTACTCACCAGTCACAGAAAAGCATCTTACGGATGGCATGACAGTAAGAGAATTATGCAGTGCTGCCA
TAACCATGAGTGATAACACTGCGGCCAACTTACTTCTGACAACGATCGGAGGACCGAAGGAGCTAACCGC
TTTTTTGCACAACATGGGGGATCATGTAACTCGCCTTGATCGTTGGGAACCGGAGCTGAATGAAGCCATA
CCAAACGACGAGCGTGACACCACGATGCCTGTAGTAATGGTAACAACGTTGCGCAAACTATTAACTGGCG
AACTACTTACTCTAGCTTCCCGGCAACAATTAATAGACTGGATGGAGGCGGATAAAGTTGCAGGACCACT
TCTGCGCTCGGCCCTTCCGGCTGGCTGGTTTATTGCTGATAAATCTGGAGCCGGTGAGCGTGGGTCTCGC
GGTATCATTGCAGCACTGGGGCCAGATGGTAAGCCCTCCCGTATCGTAGTTATCTACACGACGGGGAGTC
AGGCAACTATGGATGAACGAAATAGACAGATCGCTGAGATAGGTGCCTCACTGATTAAGCATTGGTAACT
GTCAGACCAAGTTTACTCATATATACTTTAGATTGATTTAAAACTTCATTTTTAATTTAAAAGGATCTAG
GTGAAGATCCTTTTTGATAATCTCATGACCAAAATCCCTTAACGTGAGTTTTCGTTCCACTGAGCGTCAG
ACCCCGTAGAAAAGATCAAAGGATCTTCTTGAGATCCTTTTTTTCTGCGCGTAATCTGCTGCTTGCAAAC
AAAAAAACCACCGCTACCAGCGGTGGTTTGTTTGCCGGATCAAGAGCTACCAACTCTTTTTCCGAAGGTA
ACTGGCTTCAGCAGAGCGCAGATACCAAATACTGTCCTTCTAGTGTAGCCGTAGTTAGGCCACCACTTCA
AGAACTCTGTAGCACCGCCTACATACCTCGCTCTGCTAATCCTGTTACCAGTGGCTGCTGCCAGTGGCGA
TAAGTCGTGTCTTACCGGGTTGGACTCAAGACGATAGTTACCGGATAAGGCGCAGCGGTCGGGCTGAACG
GGGGGTTCGTGCACACAGCCCAGCTTGGAGCGAACGACCTACACCGAACTGAGATACCTACAGCGTGAGC
TATGAGAAAGCGCCACGCTTCCCGAAGGGAGAAAGGCGGACAGGTATCCGGTAAGCGGCAGGGTCGGAAC
AGGAGAGCGCACGAGGGAGCTTCCAGGGGGAAACGCCTGGTATCTTTATAGTCCTGTCGGGTTTCGCCAC
CTCTGACTTGAGCGTCGATTTTTGTGATGCTCGTCAGGGGGGCGGAGCCTATGGAAAAACGCCAGCAACG
CGGCCTTTTTACGGTTCCTGGCCTTTTGCTGCGGTTTTGCTCACATGTTCTTTCCTGCGTTATCCCCTGA
TTCTGTGGATAACCGTATTACCGCCTTTGAGTGAGCTGATACCGCTCGCCGCAGCCGAACGACCGAGCGC
AGCGAGTCAGTGAGCGAGGAAGCGGAAGAGCGCCCAATACGCAAACCGCCTCTCCCCGCGCGTTGGCCGA
TTCATTAATGCAGCTGGCACGACAGGTTTCCCGACTGGAAAGCGGGCAGTGAGCGCAACGCAATTAATGT
GAGTTAGCTCACTCATTAGGCACCCCAGGCTTTACACTTTATGCTTCCGGCTCGTATGTTGTGTGGAATT
GTGAGCGGATAACAATTTCACACAGGAAACAGCTATGACCATGATTACGCCAGATTTAATTAAGG
Features (pLannotate 1.2.2; 15 found; start..end, strand, type, name):
    271..574     +  enhancer       CMV enhancer: human cytomegalovirus immediate early enhancer
    575..778     +  promoter       CMV promoter: human cytomegalovirus (CMV) immediate early promoter
    819..3890    +  CDS            lacZ: BGAL_ECOLI - Experimental evidence at protein level: Swiss-Prot protein existence level 1. From Escherichia coli (strain K12).
   3907..4114    +  polyA_signal   bGH poly(A) signal: bovine growth hormone polyadenylation signal
   4202..4332    +  repeat_region  AAV2 ITR (fragment): inverted terminal repeat of adeno-associated virus serotype 2 inverted
   4346..4503    +  CDS            lacZα (fragment): LacZα fragment of β-galactosidase; lacZ fragment
   4508..4963    +  rep_origin     f1 ori (sequence partly withheld): f1 bacteriophage origin of replication; arrow indicates direction of (+) strand synthesis
   4990..5094    +  promoter       AmpR promoter: bla
   5095..5955    +  CDS            AmpR: β-lactamase; bla; confers resistance to ampicillin, carbenicillin, and related antibiotics
   6126..6714    +  rep_origin     ori: high-copy-number ColE1/pMB1/pBR322/pUC origin of replication
   6897..6989    +  CDS            lacI (fragment): lac repressor; lacI; The lac repressor binds to the lac operator to inhibit transcription in E. coli. This inhibition can be relieved by adding lactose or isopropyl-β-D-thiogalactopyranoside (IPTG).
   7002..7023    +  protein_bind   CAP binding site: CAP binding activates transcription in the presence of cAMP. E. coli catabolite activator protein
   7038..7068    +  promoter       lac promoter: promoter for the E. coli lac operon
   7076..7092    +  protein_bind   lac operator: The lac repressor binds to the lac operator to inhibit transcription in E. coli. This inhibition can be relieved by adding lactose or isopropyl-β-D-thiogalactopyranoside (IPTG). lac repressor encoded by lacI
   7142..130     -  repeat_region  AAV2 ITR (fragment) (across the origin): inverted terminal repeat of adeno-associated virus serotype 2 inverted
