>Addgene plasmid #105531 | pAAV.CMV.LacZ.bGH | addgene full sequence | sequence record 202365 | Addgene NGS Result
GAGTTAGCTCACTCATTAGGCACCCCAGGCTTTACACTTTATGCTTCCGGCTCGTATGTTGTGTGGAATT
GTGAGCGGATAACAATTTCACACAGGAAACAGCTATGACCATGATTACGCCAGATTTAATTAAGGCCTTA
ATTAGGCTGCGCGCTCGCTCGCTCACTGAGGCCGCCCGGGCAAAGCCCGGGCGTCGGGCGACCTTTGGTC
GCCCGGCCTCAGTGAGCGAGCGAGCGCGCAGAGAGGGAGTGGCCAACTCCATCACTAGGGGTTCCTTGTA
GTTAATGATTAACCCGCCATGCTACTTATCTACGTAGCCATGCTCTAGGAAGATCGGAATTCGCCCTTAA
GCTAGCTAGTTATTAATAGTAATCAATTACGGGGTCATTAGTTCATAGCCCATATATGGAGTTCCGCGTT
ACATAACTTACGGTAAATGGCCCGCCTGGCTGACCGCCCAACGACCCCCGCCCATTGACGTCAATAATGA
CGTATGTTCCCATAGTAACGCCAATAGGGACTTTCCATTGACGTCAATGGGTGGAGTATTTACGGTAAAC
TGCCCACTTGGCAGTACATCAAGTGTATCATATGCCAAGTACGCCCCCTATTGACGTCAATGACGGTAAA
TGGCCCGCCTGGCATTATGCCCAGTACATGACCTTATGGGACTTTCCTACTTGGCAGTACATCTACGTAT
TAGTCATCGCTATTACCATGGTGATGCGGTTTTGGCAGTACATCAATGGGCGTGGATAGCGGTTTGACTC
ACGGGGATTTCCAAGTCTCCACCCCATTGACGTCAATGGGAGTTTGTTTTGGCACCAAAATCAACGGGAC
TTTCCAAAATGTCGTAACAACTCCGCCCCATTGACGCAAATGGGCGGTAGGCGTGTACGGTGGGAGGTCT
ATATAAGCAGAGCTGGTTTAGTGAACCGTCAGATCCTGCAGATAAGCGGCCGCCATGACCATGATTACGG
ATTCACTGGCCGTCGTTTTACAACGTCGTGACTGGGAAAACCCTGGCGTTACCCAACTTAATCGCCTTGC
AGCACATCCCCCTTTCGCCAGCTGGCGTAATAGCGAAGAGGCCCGCACCGATCGCCCTTCCCAACAGTTG
CGCAGCCTGAATGGCGAATGGCGCTTTGCCTGGTTTCCGGCACCAGAAGCGGTGCCGGAAAGCTGGCTGG
AGTGCGATCTTCCTGAGGCCGATACTGTCGTCGTCCCCTCAAACTGGCAGATGCACGGTTACGATGCGCC
CATCTACACCAACGTGACCTATCCCATTACGGTCAATCCGCCGTTTGTTCCCACGGAGAATCCGACGGGT
TGTTACTCGCTCACATTTAATGTTGATGAAAGCTGGCTACAGGAAGGCCAGACGCGAATTATTTTTGATG
GCGTTAACTCGGCGTTTCATCTGTGGTGCAACGGGCGCTGGGTCGGTTACGGCCAGGACAGTCGTTTGCC
GTCTGAATTTGACCTGAGCGCATTTTTACGCGCCGGAGAAAACCGCCTCGCGGTGATGGTGCTGCGCTGG
AGTGACGGCAGTTATCTGGAAGATCAGGATATGTGGCGGATGAGCGGCATTTTCCGTGACGTCTCGTTGC
TGCATAAACCGACTACACAAATCAGCGATTTCCATGTTGCCACTCGCTTTAATGATGATTTCAGCCGCGC
TGTACTGGAGGCTGAAGTTCAGATGTGCGGCGAGTTGCGTGACTACCTACGGGTAACAGTTTCTTTATGG
CAGGGTGAAACGCAGGTCGCCAGCGGCACCGCGCCTTTCGGCGGTGAAATTATCGATGAGCGTGGTGGTT
ATGCCGATCGCGTCACACTACGTCTGAACGTCGAAAACCCGAAACTGTGGAGCGCCGAAATCCCGAATCT
CTATCGTGCGGTGGTTGAACTGCACACCGCCGACGGCACGCTGATTGAAGCAGAAGCCTGCGATGTCGGT
TTCCGCGAGGTGCGGATTGAAAATGGTCTGCTGCTGCTGAACGGCAAGCCGTTGCTGATTCGAGGCGTTA
ACCGTCACGAGCATCATCCTCTGCATGGTCAGGTCATGGATGAGCAGACGATGGTGCAGGATATCCTGCT
GATGAAGCAGAACAACTTTAACGCCGTGCGCTGTTCGCATTATCCGAACCATCCGCTGTGGTACACGCTG
TGCGACCGCTACGGCCTGTATGTGGTGGATGAAGCCAATATTGAAACCCACGGCATGGTGCCAATGAATC
GTCTGACCGATGATCCGCGCTGGCTACCGGCGATGAGCGAACGCGTAACGCGAATGGTGCAGCGCGATCG
TAATCACCCGAGTGTGATCATCTGGTCGCTGGGGAATGAATCAGGCCACGGCGCTAATCACGACGCGCTG
TATCGCTGGATCAAATCTGTCGATCCTTCCCGCCCGGTGCAGTATGAAGGCGGCGGAGCCGACACCACGG
CCACCGATATTATTTGCCCGATGTACGCGCGCGTGGATGAAGACCAGCCCTTCCCGGCTGTGCCGAAATG
GTCCATCAAAAAATGGCTTTCGCTACCTGGAGAGACGCGCCCGCTGATCCTTTGCGAATACGCCCACGCG
ATGGGTAACAGTCTTGGCGGTTTCGCTAAATACTGGCAGGCGTTTCGTCAGTATCCCCGTTTACAGGGCG
GCTTCGTCTGGGACTGGGTGGATCAGTCGCTGATTAAATATGATGAAAACGGCAACCCGTGGTCGGCTTA
CGGCGGTGATTTTGGCGATACGCCGAACGATCGCCAGTTCTGTATGAACGGTCTGGTCTTTGCCGACCGC
ACGCCGCATCCAGCGCTGACGGAAGCAAAACACCAGCAGCAGTTTTTCCAGTTCCGTTTATCCGGGCAAA
CCATCGAAGTGACCAGCGAATACCTGTTCCGTCATAGCGATAACGAGCTCCTGCACTGGATGGTGGCGCT
GGATGGTAAGCCGCTGGCAAGCGGTGAAGTGCCTCTGGATGTCGCTCCACAAGGTAAACAGTTGATTGAA
CTGCCTGAACTACCGCAGCCGGAGAGCGCCGGGCAACTCTGGCTCACAGTACGCGTAGTGCAACCGAACG
CGACCGCATGGTCAGAAGCCGGGCACATCAGCGCCTGGCAGCAGTGGCGTCTGGCGGAAAACCTCAGTGT
GACGCTCCCCGCCGCGTCCCACGCCATCCCGCATCTGACCACCAGCGAAATGGATTTTTGCATCGAGCTG
GGTAATAAGCGTTGGCAATTTAACCGCCAGTCAGGCTTTCTTTCACAGATGTGGATTGGCGATAAAAAAC
AACTGCTGACGCCGCTGCGCGATCAGTTCACCCGTGCACCGCTGGATAACGACATTGGCGTAAGTGAAGC
GACCCGCATTGACCCTAACGCCTGGGTCGAACGCTGGAAGGCGGCGGGCCATTACCAGGCCGAAGCAGCG
TTGTTGCAGTGCACGGCAGATACACTTGCTGATGCGGTGCTGATTACGACCGCTCACGCGTGGCAGCATC
AGGGGAAAACCTTATTTATCAGCCGGAAAACCTACCGGATTGATGGTAGTGGTCAAATGGCGATTACCGT
TGATGTTGAAGTGGCGAGCGATACACCGCATCCGGCGCGGATTGGCCTGAACTGCCAGCTGGCGCAGGTA
GCAGAGCGGGTAAACTGGCTCGGATTAGGGCCGCAAGAAAACTATCCCGACCGCCTTACTGCCGCCTGTT
TTGACCGCTGGGATCTGCCATTGTCAGACATGTATACCCCGTACGTCTTCCCGAGCGAAAACGGTCTGCG
CTGCGGGACGCGCGAATTGAATTATGGCCCACACCAGTGGCGCGGCGACTTCCAGTTCAACATCAGCCGC
TACAGTCAACAGCAACTGATGGAAACCAGCCATCGCCATCTGCTGCACGCGGAAGAAGGCACATGGCTGA
ATATCGACGGTTTCCATATGGGGATTGGTGGCGACGACTCCTGGAGCCCGTCAGTATCGGCGGAATTCCA
GCTGAGCGCCGGTCGCTACCATTACCAGTTGGTCTGGTGTCAAAAATAAGGATCTGCCTCGACTGTGCCT
TCTAGTTGCCAGCCATCTGTTGTTTGCCCCTCCCCCGTGCCTTCCTTGACCCTGGAAGGTGCCACTCCCA
CTGTCCTTTCCTAATAAAATGAGGAAATTGCATCGCATTGTCTGAGTAGGTGTCATTCTATTCTGGGGGG
TGGGGTGGGGCAGGACAGCAAGGGGGAGGATTGGGAAGACAATAGCAGGCATGCTGGGGACTCGAGTTAA
GGGCGAATTCCCGATAAGGATCTTCCTAGAGCATGGCTACGTAGATAAGTAGCATGGCGGGTTAATCATT
AACTACAAGGAACCCCTAGTGATGGAGTTGGCCACTCCCTCTCTGCGCGCTCGCTCGCTCACTGAGGCCG
GGCGACCAAAGGTCGCCCGACGCCCGGGCTTTGCCCGGGCGGCCTCAGTGAGCGAGCGAGCGCGCAGCCT
TAATTAACCTAATTCACTGGCCGTCGTTTTACAACGTCGTGACTGGGAAAACCCTGGCGTTACCCAACTT
AATCGCCTTGCAGCACATCCCCCTTTCGCCAGCTGGCGTAATAGCGAAGAGGCCCGCACCGATCGCCCTT
CCCAACAGTTGCGCAGCCTGAATGGCGAATGGG
[124 nt withheld, positions 4654-4777]
C
[91 nt withheld, positions 4779-4869]
A
[49 nt withheld, positions 4871-4919]
CCTTTGACGTTGGAGTCCACGTTCTTT
[37 nt withheld, positions 4947-4983]
ACCCTATCTCGGTCTATTCTTTTGATTTATAAGGGATTTTGCCGATTTCGGCCTATTGGTTAAAAAATGA
GCTGATTTAACAAAAATTTAACGCGAATTTTAACAAAATATTAACGCTTACAATTTAGGTGGCACTTTTC
GGGGAAATGTGCGCGGAACCCCTATTTGTTTATTTTTCTAAATACATTCAAATATGTATCCGCTCATGAG
ACAATAACCCTGATAAATGCTTCAATAATATTGAAAAAGGAAGAGTATGAGTATTCAACATTTCCGTGTC
GCCCTTATTCCCTTTTTTGCGGCATTTTGCCTTCCTGTTTTTGCTCACCCAGAAACGCTGGTGAAAGTAA
AAGATGCTGAAGATCAGTTGGGTGCACGAGTGGGTTACATCGAACTGGATCTCAACAGCGGTAAGATCCT
TGAGAGTTTTCGCCCCGAAGAACGTTTTCCAATGATGAGCACTTTTAAAGTTCTGCTATGTGGCGCGGTA
TTATCCCGTATTGACGCCGGGCAAGAGCAACTCGGTCGCCGCATACACTATTCTCAGAATGACTTGGTTG
AGTACTCACCAGTCACAGAAAAGCATCTTACGGATGGCATGACAGTAAGAGAATTATGCAGTGCTGCCAT
AACCATGAGTGATAACACTGCGGCCAACTTACTTCTGACAACGATCGGAGGACCGAAGGAGCTAACCGCT
TTTTTGCACAACATGGGGGATCATGTAACTCGCCTTGATCGTTGGGAACCGGAGCTGAATGAAGCCATAC
CAAACGACGAGCGTGACACCACGATGCCTGTAGCAATGGCAACAACGTTGCGCAAACTATTAACTGGCGA
ACTACTTACTCTAGCTTCCCGGCAACAATTAATAGACTGGATGGAGGCGGATAAAGTTGCAGGACCACTT
CTGCGCTCGGCCCTTCCGGCTGGCTGGTTTATTGCTGATAAATCTGGAGCCGGTGAGCGTGGGTCTCGCG
GTATCATTGCAGCACTGGGGCCAGATGGTAAGCCCTCCCGTATCGTAGTTATCTACACGACGGGGAGTCA
GGCAACTATGGATGAACGAAATAGACAGATCGCTGAGATAGGTGCCTCACTGATTAAGCATTGGTAACTG
TCAGACCAAGTTTACTCATATATACTTTAGATTGATTTAAAACTTCATTTTTAATTTAAAAGGATCTAGG
TGAAGATCCTTTTTGATAATCTCATGACCAAAATCCCTTAACGTGAGTTTTCGTTCCACTGAGCGTCAGA
CCCCGTAGAAAAGATCAAAGGATCTTCTTGAGATCCTTTTTTTCTGCGCGTAATCTGCTGCTTGCAAACA
AAAAAACCACCGCTACCAGCGGTGGTTTGTTTGCCGGATCAAGAGCTACCAACTCTTTTTCCGAAGGTAA
CTGGCTTCAGCAGAGCGCAGATACCAAATACTGTTCTTCTAGTGTAGCCGTAGTTAGGCCACCACTTCAA
GAACTCTGTAGCACCGCCTACATACCTCGCTCTGCTAATCCTGTTACCAGTGGCTGCTGCCAGTGGCGAT
AAGTCGTGTCTTACCGGGTTGGACTCAAGACGATAGTTACCGGATAAGGCGCAGCGGTCGGGCTGAACGG
GGGGTTCGTGCACACAGCCCAGCTTGGAGCGAACGACCTACACCGAACTGAGATACCTACAGCGTGAGCT
ATGAGAAAGCGCCACGCTTCCCGAAGGGAGAAAGGCGGACAGGTATCCGGTAAGCGGCAGGGTCGGAACA
GGAGAGCGCACGAGGGAGCTTCCAGGGGGAAACGCCTGGTATCTTTATAGTCCTGTCGGGTTTCGCCACC
TCTGACTTGAGCGTCGATTTTTGTGATGCTCGTCAGGGGGGCGGAGCCTATGGAAAAACGCCAGCAACGC
GGCCTTTTTACGGTTCCTGGCCTTTTGCTGGCCTTTTGCTCACATGTTCTTTCCTGCGTTATCCCCTGAT
TCTGTGGATAACCGTATTACCGCCTTTGAGTGAGCTGATACCGCTCGCCGCAGCCGAACGACCGAGCGCA
GCGAGTCAGTGAGCGAGGAAGCGGAAGAGCGCCCAATACGCAAACCGCCTCTCCCCGCGCGTTGGCCGAT
TCATTAATGCAGCTGGCACGACAGGTTTCCCGACTGGAAAGCGGGCAGTGAGCGCAACGCAATTAATGT
Features (pLannotate 1.2.2; 15 found; start..end, strand, type, name):
     31..61      +  promoter       lac promoter: promoter for the E. coli lac operon
     69..85      +  protein_bind   lac operator: The lac repressor binds to the lac operator to inhibit transcription in E. coli. This inhibition can be relieved by adding lactose or isopropyl-β-D-thiogalactopyranoside (IPTG). lac repressor encoded by lacI
    146..276     -  repeat_region  AAV2 ITR (fragment): inverted terminal repeat of adeno-associated virus serotype 2 inverted
    417..720     +  enhancer       CMV enhancer: human cytomegalovirus immediate early enhancer
    721..924     +  promoter       CMV promoter: human cytomegalovirus (CMV) immediate early promoter
    965..4036    +  CDS            lacZ: BGAL_ECOLI - Experimental evidence at protein level: Swiss-Prot protein existence level 1. From Escherichia coli (strain K12).
   4053..4260    +  polyA_signal   bGH poly(A) signal: bovine growth hormone polyadenylation signal
   4348..4478    +  repeat_region  AAV2 ITR (fragment): inverted terminal repeat of adeno-associated virus serotype 2 inverted
   4492..4649    +  CDS            lacZα (fragment): LacZα fragment of β-galactosidase; lacZ fragment
   4654..5082    +  rep_origin     f1 ori (sequence partly withheld): f1 bacteriophage origin of replication; arrow indicates direction of (+) strand synthesis
   5135..5239    +  promoter       AmpR promoter: bla
   5240..6100    +  CDS            AmpR: β-lactamase; bla; confers resistance to ampicillin, carbenicillin, and related antibiotics
   6271..6859    +  rep_origin     ori: high-copy-number ColE1/pMB1/pBR322/pUC origin of replication
   7042..7134    +  CDS            lacI (fragment): lac repressor; lacI; The lac repressor binds to the lac operator to inhibit transcription in E. coli. This inhibition can be relieved by adding lactose or isopropyl-β-D-thiogalactopyranoside (IPTG).
   7147..16      +  protein_bind   CAP binding site (across the origin): CAP binding activates transcription in the presence of cAMP. E. coli catabolite activator protein
