[The description below was written by a language model from this plasmid's Addgene catalogue record and pLannotate feature annotations shown in this document.]
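Description:
pAAV.CMV.LacZ.bGH is an adeno-associated virus transfer (cis) plasmid for mammalian expression of the E. coli lacZ reporter. It is built on a pAAV backbone of about 7.1 kb. The plasmid is maintained in E. coli through a high-copy ColE1/pUC-type origin and selected with ampicillin via the β-lactamase gene under its own promoter. An f1 phage origin is also present. The backbone retains remnants of a pUC-style cloning region: a CAP binding site, lac promoter and operator, and fragments of lacZα and lacI. These lie outside the viral cassette and have no role in the payload. The record lists a recombination-deficient growth strain, which is consistent with the usual need to protect the repeat-rich ITRs from rearrangement.

The payload sits between two AAV2 inverted terminal repeats, both annotated as fragments. The ITRs are the cis elements needed for replication and packaging of the intervening DNA into AAV capsids when rep, cap and helper functions are supplied in trans. Between them, the human cytomegalovirus immediate-early enhancer and promoter drive the full-length lacZ coding sequence for β-galactosidase, and transcription ends at the bovine growth hormone polyadenylation signal. No tags, introns or post-transcriptional elements are annotated.

The two sequence records, one from the depositor and one from repository sequencing, show the same parts in the same order. They differ by about ten bases in total length and in numbering origin, and the f1 ori annotation is slightly shorter in the sequenced version. The construct serves as a constitutive reporter or control vector for producing recombinant AAV and assessing transduction by β-galactosidase activity or staining. The record notes that ready-made viral preparations exist in AAV5 and AAV8 serotypes.
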