Addgene plasmid #105531: pAAV.CMV.LacZ.bGH
Purpose: AAV expression of LacZ from CMV promoter
Depositing lab: James M. Wilson. Depositing organization: University of Pennsylvania.
Backbone
  Vector backbone: pAAV
  Vector type: Mammalian Expression, AAV
Growth in bacteria
  Bacterial resistance: Ampicillin, 100 μg/mL
  Growth temperature: 37°C
  Growth strain: NEB Stable
  Copy number: Unknown
Gene/Insert
  Gene/Insert name: LacZ
  Promoter: CMV
  Cloning method: Unknown
Terms and licenses: Academic/Nonprofit Terms; Industry Terms: Not Available to Industry
Depositor comments: Penn Vector Core number p0102
How to cite: pAAV.CMV.LacZ.bGH was a gift from James M. Wilson (Addgene plasmid # 105531 ; http://n2t.net/addgene:105531 ; RRID:Addgene_105531) For viral preps, please replace (Addgene plasmid # 105531) in the above sentence with: (Addgene viral prep # 105531-AAV5) or (Addgene viral prep # 105531-AAV8)
